>Addgene plasmid #55132 | mCherry-Sequestosome1-N-18 | depositor partial sequence | sequence record 85499 | insert sequence
GCTAGCGCCACCATGGCCATGTCCTACGTGAAGGATGACATCTTCCGAATCTACATTAAAGAGAAAAAAG
AGTGCCGGCGGGACCACCGCCCACCGTGTGCTCAGGAGGCGCCCCGCAACATGGTGCACCCCAATGTGAT
CTGCGATGGCTGCAATGGGCCTGTGGTAGGAACCCGCTACAAGTGCAGCGTCTGCCCAGACTACGACTTG
TGTAGCGTCTGCGAGGGAAAGGGCTTGCACCGGGGGCACACCAAGCTCGCATTCCCCAGCCCCTTCGGGC
ACCTGTCTGAGGGCTTCTCGCACAGCCGCTGGCTCCGGAAGGTGAAACACGGACACTTCGGGTGGCCAGG
ATGGGAAATGGGTCCACCAGGAAACTGGAGCCCACGTCCTCCTCGTGCAGGGGAGGCCCGCCCTGGCCCC
ACGGCAGAATCAGCTTCTGGTCCATCGGAGGATCCGAGTGTGAATTTCCTGAAGAACGTTGGGGAGAGTG
TGGCAGCTGCCCTTAGCCCTCTGGGCATTGAAGTTGATATCGATGTGGAGCACGGAGGGAAAAGAAGCCG
CCTGACCCCCGTCTCTCCAGAGAGTTCCAGCACAGAGGAGAAGAGCAGCTCACAGCCAAGCAGCTGCTGC
TCTGATCCCAGCAAGCCGGGTGGGAATGTTGAGGGCGCCACGCAGTCTCTGGCGGAGCAGATGAGAAAGA
TCGCCTTGGAGTCCGAGGGGCGCCCTGAGGAACAGATGGAGTCGGATAACTGTTCAGGAGGAGATGATGA
CTGGACCCATCTGTCTTCAAAAGAAGTGGACCCGTCTACAGGTGAACTCCAGTCCCTACAGATGCCAGAA
TCCGAAGGGCCAAGCTCTCTGGACCCCTCCCAGGAGGGACCCACAGGGCTGAAGGAAGCTGCCTTGTACC
CACATCTCCCGCCAGAGGCTGACCCGCGGCTGATTGAGTCCCTCTCCCAGATGCTGTCCATGGGCTTCTC
TGATGAAGGCGGCTGGCTCACCAGGCTCCTGCAGACCAAGAACTATGACATCGGAGCGGCTCTGGACACC
ATCCAGTATTCAAAGCATCCCCCGCCGTTGAGCAGCGGTGGAGCAAGCGCAGCCAGTGGTAGCGCAGCGG
GACCGGTCGCCACCATGGTGAGCAAGGGCGAGGAGGATAACATGGCCATCATCAAGGAGTTCATGCGCTT
CAAGGTGCACATGGAGGGCTCCGTGAACGGCCACGAGTTCGAGATCGAGGGCGAGGGCGAGGGCCGCCCC
TACGAGGGCACCCAGACCGCCAAGCTGAAGGTGACCAAGGGTGGCCCCCTGCCCTTCGCCTGGGACATCC
TGTCCCCTCAGTTCATGTACGGCTCCAAGGCCTACGTGAAGCACCCCGCCGACATCCCCGACTACTTGAA
GCTGTCCTTCCCCGAGGGCTTCAAGTGGGAGCGCGTGATGAACTTCGAGGACGGCGGCGTGGTGACCGTG
ACCCAGGACTCCTCCCTGCAGGACGGCGAGTTCATCTACAAGGTGAAGCTGCGCGGCACCAACTTCCCCT
CCGACGGCCCCGTAATGCAGAAGAAGACCATGGGCTGGGAGGCCTCCTCCGAGCGGATGTACCCCGAGGA
CGGCGCCCTGAAGGGCGAGATCAAGCAGAGGCTGAAGCTGAAGGACGGCGGCCACTACGACGCTGAGGTC
AAGACCACCTACAAGGCCAAGAAGCCCGTGCAGCTGCCCGGCGCCTACAACGTCAACATCAAGTTGGACA
TCACCTCCCACAACGAGGACTACACCATCGTGGAACAGTACGAACGCGCCGAGGGCCGCCACTCCACCGG
CGGCATGGACGAGCTGTACAAGTAAAGCGGCCGCGACTCTAGATCATAATCAGCCATACCAC
