>Addgene plasmid #55132 | mCherry-Sequestosome1-N-18 | addgene partial sequence | sequence record 124750 | Mombaerts mRFPup 5'-GTGGCCGTTCACGGAGCCCTCCATG-3'
CTCCTTGATGATGGCCATGTTATCCTCCTCGCCCTTGCTCACCATGGTGGCGACCGGTCCCGCTGCGCTA
CCACTGGCTGCGCTTGCTCCACCGCTGCTCAACGGCGGGGGATGCTTTGAATACTGGATGGTGTCCAGAG
CCGCTCCGATGTCATAGTTCTTGGTCTGCAGGAGCCTGGTGAGCCAGCCGCCTTCATCAGAGAAGCCCAT
GGACAGCATCTGGGAGAGGGACTCAATCAGCCGCGGGTCAGCCTCTGGCGGGAGATGTGGGTACAAGGCA
GCTTCCTTCAGCCCTGTGGGTCCCTCCTGGGAGGGGTCCAGAGAGCTTGGCCCTTCGGATTCTGGCATCT
GTAGGGACTGGAGTTCACCTGTAGACGGGTCCACTTCTTTTGAAGACAGATGGGTCCAGTCATCATCTCC
TCCTGAACAGTTATCCGACTCCATCTGTTCCTCAGGGCGCCCCTCGGACTCCAAGGCGATCTTTCTCATC
TGCTCCGCCAGAGACTGCGTGGCGCCCTCAACATTCCCACCCGGCTTGCTGGGATCAGAGCAGCAGCTGC
TTGGCTGTGAGCTGCTCTTCTCCTCTGTGCTGGAACTCTCTGGAGAGACGGGGGTCAGGCGGCTTCTTTT
CCCTCCGTGCTCCACATCGATATCAACTTCAATGCCCAGAGGGCTAAGGGCAGCTGCCACACTCTCCCCA
ACGTTCTTCAGGAAATTCACACTCGGATCCTCCGATGGACCAGAAGCTGATTCTGCCGTGGGGCCAGGGC
GGGCCTCCCCTGCACGAGGAGGACGTGGGCTCCAGTTTCCTGGTGGACCCATTTCCCATCCTGGCCACCC
GAAGTGTCCGTGTTTCACCTTCCGGAGCCAGC
