[The description below was written by a language model from this plasmid's Addgene catalogue record.]
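Description:
mCherry-Sequestosome1-N-18 is a mammalian expression plasmid built on the mCherry-N1 backbone (about 4.75 kb without the insert), designed to produce human sequestosome 1 (SQSTM1, also known as p62) as a red fluorescent fusion protein. It is maintained as a high-copy plasmid in E. coli under kanamycin selection. In mammalian cells, the neomycin resistance marker allows G418 selection of stable transfectants. The record does not include a feature table, so details such as the origin of replication and the promoter driving the resistance cassette are not stated.

The human SQSTM1 coding sequence, referenced to a RefSeq transcript, is placed downstream of the CMV promoter, a strong constitutive promoter for mammalian cells. mCherry is supplied by the backbone and is fused to the C terminus of the insert, so sequestosome 1 forms the N-terminal portion of the fusion. The listed 3′ sequencing primer suggests that an SV40 polyadenylation signal follows the cassette. The "N-18" in the name probably refers to the N1-type arrangement and to the length of the linker between the two proteins, but the record does not confirm this, and the cloning method is recorded as unknown.

The catalogue describes the construct as a localization marker in the "membrane scaffold" category, with excitation and emission maxima of 587 and 610 nm, as expected for mCherry. It is typically used for transient or stable transfection of cultured cells to follow the distribution of sequestosome 1 by fluorescence microscopy, and its red emission allows it to be combined with green or other spectrally distinct probes.
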