Addgene plasmid #55132: mCherry-Sequestosome1-N-18
Purpose: Localization: Membrane Scaffold, Excitation: 587, Emission: 610
Depositing lab: Michael Davidson. Depositing organization: Florida State University, Tallahassee.
Backbone
  Vector backbone: mCherry-N1
  Backbone size w/o insert (bp): 4750
  Vector type: Mammalian Expression
  Selectable markers: Neomycin (select with G418)
Growth in bacteria
  Bacterial resistance: Kanamycin, 50 μg/mL
  Growth temperature: 37°C
  Growth strain: DH5alpha
  Copy number: High Copy
Gene/Insert
  Gene/Insert name: Sequestosome1 (alt name: NM_003900.4)
  Species: H. sapiens (human)
  Entrez Gene: SQSTM1 (a.k.a. A170, DMRV, EBIAP, FTDALS3, NADGP, OSIL, PDB3, ZIP3, p60, p62, p62B)
  Promoter: CMV
  Tag / fusion protein: mCherry (C terminal on backbone)
  Cloning method: Unknown
  Sequencing primers: 5′ CMV-F; 3′ SV40pA-R
Terms and licenses: Academic/Nonprofit Terms; Industry Terms: Not Available to Industry
Depositor comments: . Excitation = 587; Emission = 610
How to cite: mCherry-Sequestosome1-N-18 was a gift from Michael Davidson (Addgene plasmid # 55132 ; http://n2t.net/addgene:55132 ; RRID:Addgene_55132)
